Addgene plasmid #222532: pPB-cT3G-cERP2-HMGB2
Purpose: PiggyBac transposon plasmid for doxycycline inducible expression of HMGB2
Depositing lab: George Church. Depositing organization: Harvard Medical School. Publication: Induction of Meiosis from Human Pluripotent Stem Cells. Pierson Smela M, Adams J, Ma C, Breimann L, Widocki U, Shioda T, Church GM. bioRxiv 2024.05.31.596483 10.1101/2024.05.31.596483.
Backbone
  Vector backbone: pPB-cT3G-cERP2
  Vector type: Mammalian Expression
  Selectable markers: Puromycin
Growth in bacteria
  Bacterial resistance: Ampicillin, 100 μg/mL
  Growth temperature: 37°C
  Growth strain: DH5alpha
  Copy number: High Copy
Gene/Insert
  Gene/Insert name: HMGB2
  Species: H. sapiens (human)
  Entrez Gene: HMGB2 (a.k.a. HMG2)
  Cloning method: Gateway Cloning
Terms and licenses: Academic/Nonprofit Terms; Industry Terms: Not Available to Industry
Depositor comments: Please visit https://doi.org/10.1101/2024.05.31.596483 for bioRxiv preprint.
How to cite: pPB-cT3G-cERP2-HMGB2 was a gift from George Church (Addgene plasmid # 222532 ; http://n2t.net/addgene:222532 ; RRID:Addgene_222532)
