[The description below was written by a language model from this plasmid's Addgene catalogue record and pLannotate feature annotations shown in this document.]
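Description:
pPB-cT3G-cERP2-HMGB2 is a mammalian expression plasmid built on the pPB-cT3G-cERP2 backbone, designed as a PiggyBac transposon donor for doxycycline-inducible expression of human HMGB2. It is maintained in E. coli through a high-copy ColE1/pUC-type origin and an ampicillin resistance gene (β-lactamase with its own promoter). Remnants of lac regulatory sequences, lacZα, bom and rop also appear in the annotation as backbone fragments. The automated feature table does not annotate the PiggyBac terminal repeats themselves, so their positions are not documented here, although the catalogue describes the plasmid as a transposon vector intended for genomic integration by PiggyBac transposase.

The payload consists of two divergently oriented units. In one direction, a third-generation Tet-responsive promoter (TRE3G-type, with tet operator repeats and a minimal promoter) drives the HMGB2 coding sequence. This sequence was inserted by Gateway cloning and is flanked by attB1 and attB2 sites, followed by an SV40 polyadenylation signal. Short matches downstream of attB2 to an HA tag, the SNR52 promoter and a gRNA scaffold are only small fragments, and the record does not establish that they are functional. In the opposite direction, a CMV enhancer fused to the EF-1α core promoter constitutively expresses a reverse tetracycline transactivator (rtTA3-like, with VP16-derived activation repeats) and, downstream in the same unit, the puromycin N-acetyltransferase gene, terminated by an SV40 poly(A) signal. The element linking the two coding sequences is not annotated. Stably integrated cells can thus be selected with puromycin and induced with doxycycline. The associated work concerns induction of meiosis from human pluripotent stem cells, where HMGB2, a chromatin-associated DNA-bending protein, was expressed as a candidate factor.
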