Features (pLannotate 1.2.2; 27 found; start..end, strand, type, name):
    783..1371    +  rep_origin     ori: high-copy-number ColE1/pMB1/pBR322/pUC origin of replication
   1554..1646    +  CDS            lacI (fragment): lac repressor; lacI; The lac repressor binds to the lac operator to inhibit transcription in E. coli. This inhibition can be relieved by adding lactose or isopropyl-β-D-thiogalactopyranoside (IPTG).
   1652..1735    +  CDS            lacI (fragment): lac repressor; lacI; The lac repressor binds to the lac operator to inhibit transcription in E. coli. This inhibition can be relieved by adding lactose or isopropyl-β-D-thiogalactopyranoside (IPTG).
   1748..1769    +  protein_bind   CAP binding site: CAP binding activates transcription in the presence of cAMP. E. coli catabolite activator protein
   1784..1814    +  promoter       lac promoter: promoter for the E. coli lac operon
   1822..1838    +  protein_bind   lac operator: The lac repressor binds to the lac operator to inhibit transcription in E. coli. This inhibition can be relieved by adding lactose or isopropyl-β-D-thiogalactopyranoside (IPTG). lac repressor encoded by lacI
   2126..2207    -  polyA_signal   SV40 poly(A) signal: SV40 polyadenylation signal
   2230..2313    -  CDS            large T antigen (fragment): large T antigen from SV40 (simian virus 40)
   2327..2923    -  CDS            pac: PUAC_STRAD - Protein predicted: Swiss-Prot protein existence level 4. Detoxification of puromycin. From Streptomyces alboniger.
   2996..3106    -  CDS            VP48: 3 tandem repeats of the minimal activation domain of herpes simplex virus VP16 (Cheng et al., 2013)
   3036..3733    -  CDS            rtTA3 (fragment): reverse tetracycline transactivator 3 activates expression from Tet-responsive promoters in the presence of doxycycline
   3786..3997    -  promoter       EF-1α core promoter: core promoter for human elongation factor EF-1α
   3998..4377    -  enhancer       CMV enhancer: human cytomegalovirus immediate early enhancer
   4578..4826    +  promoter       TRE3GV promoter (fragment): 3rd-generation Tet-responsive promoter that can be activated by binding of Tet-On® 3G, optimized for retroviral and lentiviral vectors
   4833..4874    +  promoter       tight TRE promoter (fragment): Tet-responsive promoter PTight, consisting of seven tet operator sequences followed by the minimal CMV promoter
   4938..4955    +  protein_bind   attB1 (fragment): mutant version of attB; core recombination site for the Gateway® BP reaction BP Clonase™
   4961..5521    +  CDS            HMGB2 (fragment): HMGB2_BOVIN - Also known as HMG2. Experimental evidence at protein level: Swiss-Prot protein existence level 1. Multifunctional protein with various roles in different cellular compartments. May act in a redox sensitive manner. In the nucleus is an abundant chromatin-associated non-histone protein involved in transcription, chromatin remodeling and V(D)J recombination and probably other processes (By similarity). Binds DNA with a preference to non-canonical DNA structures such as single-stranded DNA. Can bent DNA and enhance DNA flexibility by looping thus providing a mechanism to promote acti
   5589..5613    -  protein_bind   attB2: mutant version of attB; recombination site for the Gateway® BP reaction BP Clonase™
   5615..5643    +  CDS            3xHA (fragment): three tandem HA epitope tags
   5681..5703    +  promoter       SNR52 promoter (fragment): promoter for the S. cerevisiae small nucleolar RNA gene SNR52
   5724..5747    +  misc_RNA       gRNA scaffold (fragment): guide RNA scaffold for the Streptococcus pyogenes CRISPR/Cas9 system
   5808..5942    -  polyA_signal   SV40 poly(A) signal: SV40 polyadenylation signal
   6255..6412    +  CDS            lacZα (fragment): LacZα fragment of β-galactosidase; lacZ fragment
   6418..6517    -  misc_feature   bom (fragment): basis of mobility region from pBR322
   6621..6656    -  CDS            rop (fragment): Rop protein, which maintains plasmids at low copy number; rop
   6752..6856    +  promoter       AmpR promoter: bla
   6857..612     +  CDS            AmpR (across the origin): β-lactamase; bla; confers resistance to ampicillin, carbenicillin, and related antibiotics
>Addgene plasmid #222532 | pPB-cT3G-cERP2-HMGB2 | addgene full sequence | sequence record 442533 | Addgene NGS Result
GCCGGGCAAGAGCAACTCGGTCGCCGCATACACTATTCTCAGAATGACTTGGTTGAGTACTCACCAGTCA
CAGAAAAGCATCTTACGGATGGCATGACAGTAAGAGAATTATGCAGTGCTGCCATAACCATGAGTGATAA
CACTGCGGCCAACTTACTTCTGACAACGATCGGAGGACCGAAGGAGCTAACCGCTTTTTTGCACAACATG
GGGGATCATGTAACTCGCCTTGATCGTTGGGAACCGGAGCTGAATGAAGCCATACCAAACGACGAGCGTG
ACACCACGATGCCTGTAGCAATGGCAACAACGTTGCGCAAACTATTAACTGGCGAACTACTTACTCTAGC
TTCCCGGCAACAATTAATAGACTGGATGGAGGCGGATAAAGTTGCAGGACCACTTCTGCGCTCGGCCCTT
CCGGCTGGCTGGTTTATTGCTGATAAATCTGGAGCCGGTGAGCGTGGTTCACGCGGTATCATTGCAGCAC
TGGGGCCAGATGGTAAGCCCTCCCGTATCGTAGTTATCTACACGACGGGGAGTCAGGCAACTATGGATGA
ACGAAATAGACAGATCGCTGAGATAGGTGCCTCACTGATTAAGCATTGGTAACTGTCAGACCAAGTTTAC
TCATATATACTTTAGATTGATTTAAAACTTCATTTTTAATTTAAAAGGATCTAGGTGAAGATCCTTTTTG
ATAATCTCATGACCAAAATCCCTTAACGTGAGTTTTCGTTCCACTGAGCGTCAGACCCCGTAGAAAAGAT
CAAAGGATCTTCTTGAGATCCTTTTTTTCTGCGCGTAATCTGCTGCTTGCAAACAAAAAAACCACCGCTA
CCAGCGGTGGTTTGTTTGCCGGATCAAGAGCTACCAACTCTTTTTCCGAAGGTAACTGGCTTCAGCAGAG
CGCAGATACCAAATACTGTTCTTCTAGTGTAGCCGTAGTTAGGCCACCACTTCAAGAACTCTGTAGCACC
GCCTACATACCTCGCTCTGCTAATCCTGTTACCAGTGGCTGCTGCCAGTGGCGATAAGTCGTGTCTTACC
GGGTTGGACTCAAGACGATAGTTACCGGATAAGGCGCAGCGGTCGGGCTGAACGGGGGGTTCGTGCACAC
AGCCCAGCTTGGAGCGAACGACCTACACCGAACTGAGATACCTACAGCGTGAGCTATGAGAAAGCGCCAC
GCTTCCCGAAGGGAGAAAGGCGGACAGGTATCCGGTAAGCGGCAGGGTCGGAACAGGAGAGCGCACGAGG
GAGCTTCCAGGGGGAAACGCCTGGTATCTTTATAGTCCTGTCGGGTTTCGCCACCTCTGACTTGAGCGTC
GATTTTTGTGATGCTCGTCAGGGGGGCGGAGCCTATGGAAAAACGCCAGCAACGCGGCCTTTTTACGGTT
CCTGGCCTTTTGCTGGCCTTTTGCTCACATGTTCTTTCCTGCGTTATCCCCTGATTCTGTGGATAACCGT
ATTACCGCCTTTGAGTGAGCTGATACCGCTCGCCGCAGCCGAACGACCGAGCGCAGCGAGTCAGTGAGCG
AGGAAGCGGATGAGCGCCCAATACGCAAACCGCCTCTCACCGCGCGTTGGCCGATTCATTAATGCAGCTG
GCACGACAGGTTTCCCGACTGGAAAGCGGGCAGTGAGCGCAACGCAAACCGCCTCTCCCCGCGCGTTGGC
CGATTCATTAATGCAGCTGGCACGACAGGTTTCCCGACTGGAAAGCGGGCAGTGAGCGCAACGCAATTAA
TGTGAGTTAGCTCACTCATTAGGCACCCCAGGCTTTACACTTTATGCTTCCGGCTCGTATGTTGTGTGGA
ATTGTGAGCGGATAACAATTTCACACAGGAAACAGCTATGACCATGATTACGCCAAGGTCGACTTAACCC
TAGAAAGATAATCATATTGTGACGTACGTTAAAGATAATCATGCGTAAAATTGACGCATGTGTTTTATCG
GTCTGTATATCGAGGTTTATTTATTAATTTGAATAGATATTAAGTTTTATTATATTTACACTTACATACT
AATAATAAATTCAACAAACAATTTATTTATGTTTATTTATTTATTAAAAAAAAACAAAAACTCAAAATTT
CTTCTATAAAGTAACAAAACTTTTAGCAGTGAAAAAAATGCTTTATTTGTGAAATTTGTGATGCTATTGC
TTTATTTGTAACCATTATAAGCTGCAATAAACAAGTTAACAACAACAATTGCATTCATTTTATGTTTCAG
GTTCAGGGGGAGGTGTGGGAGGTTTTTTAAAGCAAGTAAAACCTCTACAAATGTGGTATGGCTGATTATG
ATCCTCTGGAGATTCATGCGCCAGGTTTTCTGGTCATGCACCACGTTCGTGGGCCCTCAGGAACCTCCAC
GTCAGCGGTAACTGTGAAGCCCAGTCGCTCGTAAAAAGGAAGATTCCGGGGAGCACTGGTTTCGAGGAAC
GCCGGCACGCCAGCCCGTTCCGCGGCCTCAACACCAGGAAGAACGACAGCGCTTCCCAAACCTTTACCTT
GGTGATCTGGGCTGACACCGACAGTGGCAAGAAACCACGCAGGCTCCTTTGGTCTATGAGGAGCCAGCAA
GCCCTCCATTTGCTGTTGTGCCGCCAACCTACTCCCTGACAGCTCGGCCATCCGCGGACCTATTTCCGCG
AACACTGCGCCGGCTTCGACGCTTTCCGGAGTAGTCCAGACCGCAACTGCGGCACCATCGTCCGCAACCC
AAACTTTACCAATGTCCAGACCCACGCGCGTAAGAAACAGCTCTTGCAACTCAGTTACCCTCTCTATGTG
TCTGTCCGGATCTACGGTATGGCGGGTCGCTGGATAATCTGCAAATGCTGCGGCAAGTGTTCGGACAGCC
CGTGGTACATCGTCACGGGTAGCGAGCCTAACAGTGGGCTTATATTCCGTCATGGGGCCGGGGTTCTCCT
CCACGTCGCCGGCCTGCTTCAGCAGGCTGAAGTTGGTGGCGCCGCTGCCCCCGGGGAGCATGTCAAGGTC
AAAATCGTCAAGAGCGTCAGCAGGCAGCATATCAAGGTCAAAGTCGTCAAGGGCATCGGCTGGGAGCATG
TCTAAGTCAAAATCGTCAAGGGCGTCGGTCGGCCCGCCGCTTTCGCACTTTAGCTGTTTCTCCAGGCCAC
ATATGATTAGTTCCAGGCCGAAAAGGAAGGCAGGTTCGGCTCCCTGCCGGTCGAACAGCTCAATTGCTTG
TTTCAGAAGTGGGGGCATAGAATCGGTGGTAGGTGTCTCTCTTTCCTCTTTTGCTACTTGATGCTCCTGT
TCCTCCAATACGCAGCCCAGTGTAAAGTGGCCCACGGCGGACAGAGCGTACAGTGCGTTCTCCAGGGAGA
AGCCTTGCTGACACAGGAACGCGAGCTGATTTTCCAGGGTTTCGTACTGTTTCTCTGTTGGGCGGGTGCC
GAGATGCACTTTAGCCCCGTCACGATGTGAGAGGAGAGCACAGCGGTATGACTTGGCGTTGTTCCGCAGA
AAGTCTTGCCATGACTCGCCTTCCAGGGGGCAGGAGTGGGTATGATGCCTGTCCAGCATCTCGATTGGCA
GGGCATCGAGCAGGGCCCGCTTGTTCTTCACGTGCCAGTACAGGGTAGGCTGCTCAACTCCCAGCTTTTG
AGCGAGTTTCCTTGTCGTCAGGCCTTCGATACCGACTCCATTGAGTAATTCCAGAGCAGAGTTTATGACT
TTGCTCTTGTCCAGTCTAGACATCTTATCGTCATCGTCTTTGTAATCCATGGTGGCGGATCCCGCGTCAC
GACACCTGTGTTCTGGCGGCAAACCCGTTGCGAAAAAGAACGTTCACGGCGACTACTGCACTTATATACG
GTTCTCCCCCACCCTCGGGAAAAAGGCGGAGCCAGTACACGACATCACTTTCCCAGTTTACCCCGCGCCA
CCTTCTCTAGGCACCGGTTCAATTGCCGACCCCTCCCCCCAACTTCTCGGGCACTGTGGGCCATGTGCGC
TCTGCCCCATGGTAATAGCCATGACTAATACGTAGATGTACTGCCAAGTAGGAAAGTGCCATAAGGTCAT
GTACTGGGCATAATGCCAGGCGGGCCATTTACCGTCATTGACGTCAATAGGGGGCGTACTTGGCATATGA
TACACTTGATGTACTGCCAAGTGGGCAGTTTACCGTAAATACTCCACCCATTGACGTCAATGGAAAGTGC
CTATTGGCGTTACTATGGGAACATACGTCATTATTGACGTCAATGGGCGGGGGTCGTTGGGCGGTCAGCC
AGGCGGGCCATTTACCGTAAGTTATGTAACGCGGAACTCCATATATGGGCTATGAACTAATGACCCCGTA
ATTGATTACTATTAATAACTAGTCAATAATCAATGTCATAAGCTCTAATCGCATAATCGAGCTAAGAGCG
ATTAATATGCTTAGCTAGCTTAGCTAAGCTAGATTTCTCTATTCTCCCACAATATATAGCAGCTATTAGC
TTAGCAGTCCGAATACGATCGTCCACGATCCATAAGCGTAACACATTTGAGTAGCGACTGACGGGCACCG
GAGCCACTCGAGTGGAATTATCACCTCGAGTTTACTCCCTATCAGTGATAGAGAACGTATGAAGAGTTTA
CTCCCTATCAGTGATAGAGAACGTATGCAGACTTTACTCCCTATCAGTGATAGAGAACGTATAAGGAGTT
TACTCCCTATCAGTGATAGAGAACGTATGACCAGTTTACTCCCTATCAGTGATAGAGAACGTATCTACAG
TTTACTCCCTATCAGTGATAGAGAACGTATATCCAGTTTACTCCCTATCAGTGATAGAGAACGTATAAGC
TTGCCTATATAAGCAGAGCTCGTTTAGTGAACCGTCAGATCGCCTGGAGACGCCATCCACGCTGTTTTGA
CCTCCATAGAAGACACCGGGACCGATCCAGCCTACCACAAGTTTGTACAAAAAAGTTGGCATGGGTAAAG
GAGACCCCAACAAGCCGCGGGGCAAAATGTCCTCGTACGCCTTCTTCGTGCAGACCTGCCGGGAAGAGCA
CAAGAAGAAACACCCGGACTCTTCCGTCAATTTCGCGGAATTCTCCAAGAAGTGTTCGGAGAGATGGAAG
ACCATGTCTGCAAAGGAGAAGTCGAAGTTTGAAGATATGGCAAAAAGTGACAAAGCTCGCTATGACAGGG
AGATGAAAAATTACGTTCCTCCCAAAGGTGATAAGAAGGGGAAGAAAAAGGACCCCAATGCTCCTAAAAG
GCCACCATCTGCCTTCTTCCTGTTTTGCTCTGAACATCGCCCAAAGATCAAAAGTGAACACCCTGGCCTA
TCCATTGGGGATACTGCAAAGAAATTGGGTGAAATGTGGTCTGAGCAGTCAGCCAAAGATAAACAACCAT
ATGAACAGAAAGCAGCTAAGCTAAAGGAGAAATATGAAAAGGATATTGCTGCATATCGTGCCAAGGGCAA
AAGTGAAGCAGGAAAGAAGGGCCCTGGCAGGCCAACAGGCTCAAAGAAGAAGAACGAACCAGAAGATGAG
GAGGAGGAGGAGGAAGAAGAAGATGAAGATGAGGAGGAAGAGGATGAAGATGAAGAATACCCAACTTTCT
TGTACAAAGTGGTATACCCATACGATGTTCCAGATTACGCTTAGTAATGAGAAATACTCAGAAGATGTCA
CTCACCATAGTCCGCAGTGAAAGATAAATGATCTTGTAAGGCACACCGAGTCTGTTTTAGAGCTAGAAAT
AGCAAGTAGGCCACTGAGCAAGAACTATGAATGAGATCTTTAGACATATTGCGGCCGCTTTCTCCGCGAT
CCAGACATGATAAGATACATTGATGAGTTTGGACAAACCAAAACTAGAATGCAGTGAAAAAAATGCCTTA
TTTGTGAAATTTGTGATGCTATTGCCTTATTTGTAACCATTATAAGCTGCAATAAACAAGTTATCTATAA
CAAGAAAATATATATATAATAAGTTATCACGTAAGTAGAACATGAAATAACAATATAATTATCGTATGAG
TTAAATCTTAAAAGTCACGTAAAAGATAATCATGCGTCATTTTGACTCACGCGGTCGTTATAGTTCAAAA
TCAGTGACACTTACCGCATTGACAAGCACGCCTCACGGGAGCTCCAAGCGGCGACTGAGATGTCCTAAAT
GCACAGCGACGGATTCGCGCTATTTAGAAAGAGAGAGCAATATTTCAAGAATGCATGCGTCAATTTTACG
CAGACTATCTTTCTAGGGTTAAGAATTCACTGGCCGTCGTTTTACAACGTCGTGACTGGGAAAACCCTGG
CGTTACCCAACTTAATCGCCTTGCAGCACATCCCCCTTTCGCCAGCTGGCGTAATAGCGAAGAGGCCCGC
ACCGATCGCCCTTCCCAACAGTTGCGCAGCCTGAATGGCGAATGGCGCCTGATGCGGTATTTTCTCCTTA
CGCATCTGTGCGGTATTTCACACCGCATATGGTGCACTCTCAGTACAATCTGCTCTGATGCCGCATAGTT
AAGCCAGCCCCGACACCCGCCAACACCCGCTGACGCGCCCTGACGGGCTTGTCTGCTCCCGGCATCCGCT
TACAGACAAGCTGTGACCATGTCTCCGGGAGCTGCATGTGTCAGAGGTTTTCACCGTCATCACCGAAACA
CGCGAGTTCGAAAGGGCCTCGTGATACGCCTATTTTTATAGGTTAATGTCATGATAATAATGGTTTCTTA
GACGTCAGGTGGCACTTTTCGGGGAAATGTGCGCGGAACCCCTATTTGTTTATTTTTCTAAATACATTCA
AATATGTATCCGCTCATGAGACAATAACCCTGATAAATGCTTCAATAATATTGAAAAAGGAAGAGTATGA
GTATTCAACATTTCCGTGTCGCCCTTATTCCCTTTTTTGCGGCATTTTGCCTTCCTGTTTTTGCTCACCC
AGAAACGCTGGTGAAAGTAAAAGATGCTGAAGATCAGTTGGGTGCACGAGTGGGTTACATCGAACTGGAT
CTCAACAGCGGTAAGATCCTTGAGAGTTTTCGCCCCGAAGAACGTTTTCCAATGATGAGCACTTTTAAAG
TTCTGCTATGTGGCGCGGTATTATCCCGTATTGAC
